>Addgene plasmid #111499 | CaM/pIRES2-eGFP | addgene full sequence | sequence record 215115 | Addgene NGS Result
TAGTTATTAATAGTAATCAATTACGGGGTCATTAGTTCATAGCCCATATATGGAGTTCCGCGTTACATAA
CTTACGGTAAATGGCCCGCCTGGCTGACCGCCCAACGACCCCCGCCCATTGACGTCAATAATGACGTATG
TTCCCATAGTAACGCCAATAGGGACTTTCCATTGACGTCAATGGGTGGAGTATTTACGGTAAACTGCCCA
CTTGGCAGTACATCAAGTGTATCATATGCCAAGTACGCCCCCTATTGACGTCAATGACGGTAAATGGCCC
GCCTGGCATTATGCCCAGTACATGACCTTATGGGACTTTCCTACTTGGCAGTACATCTACGTATTAGTCA
TCGCTATTACCATGGTGATGCGGTTTTGGCAGTACATCAATGGGCGTGGATAGCGGTTTGACTCACGGGG
ATTTCCAAGTCTCCACCCCATTGACGTCAATGGGAGTTTGTTTTGGCACCAAAATCAACGGGACTTTCCA
AAATGTCGTAACAACTCCGCCCCATTGACGCAAATGGGCGGTAGGCGTGTACGGTGGGAGGTCTATATAA
GCAGAGCTGGTTTAGTGAACCGTCAGATCCGCTAGCGCTACCGGACTCAGATCTCGAG
[447 nt withheld, positions 619-1065]
TAAGAATTCTGCAGTCGACGGTACCGCGGGCCCGGGATCCGCCCCTCTCCCTCCCCCCCCCCTAACGTTA
CTGGCCGAAGCCGCTTGGAATAAGGCCGGTGTGCGTTTGTCTATATGTTATTTTCCACCATATTGCCGTC
TTTTGGCAATGTGAGGGCCCGGAAACCTGGCCCTGTCTTCTTGACGAGCATTCCTAGGGGTCTTTCCCCT
CTCGCCAAAGGAATGCAAGGTCTGTTGAATGTCGTGAAGGAAGCAGTTCCTCTGGAAGCTTCTTGAAGAC
AAACAACGTCTGTAGCGACCCTTTGCAGGCAGCGGAACCCCCCACCTGGCGACAGGTGCCTCTGCGGCCA
AAAGCCACGTGTATAAGATACACCTGCAAAGGCGGCACAACCCCAGTGCCACGTTGTGAGTTGGATAGTT
GTGGAAAGAGTCAAATGGCTCTCCTCAAGCGTATTCAACAAGGGGCTGAAGGATGCCCAGAAGGTACCCC
ATTGTATGGGATCTGATCTGGGGCCTCGGTACACATGCTTTACATGTGTTTAGTCGAGGTTAAAAAAACG
TCTAGGCCCCCCGAACCACGGGGACGTGGTTTTCCTTTGAAAAACACGATGATAATATGGCCACAACCAT
GGTGAGCAAGGGCGAGGAGCTGTTCACCGGGGTGGTGCCCATCCTGGTCGAGCTGGACGGCGACGTAAAC
GGCCACAAGTTCAGCGTGTCCGGCGAGGGCGAGGGCGATGCCACCTACGGCAAGCTGACCCTGAAGTTCA
TCTGCACCACCGGCAAGCTGCCCGTGCCCTGGCCCACCCTCGTGACCACCCTGACCTACGGCGTGCAGTG
CTTCAGCCGCTACCCCGACCACATGAAGCAGCACGACTTCTTCAAGTCCGCCATGCCCGAAGGCTACGTC
CAGGAGCGCACCATCTTCTTCAAGGACGACGGCAACTACAAGACCCGCGCCGAGGTGAAGTTCGAGGGCG
ACACCCTGGTGAACCGCATCGAGCTGAAGGGCATCGACTTCAAGGAGGACGGCAACATCCTGGGGCACAA
GCTGGAGTACAACTACAACAGCCACAACGTCTATATCATGGCCGACAAGCAGAAGAACGGCATCAAGGTG
AACTTCAAGATCCGCCACAACATCGAGGACGGCAGCGTGCAGCTCGCCGACCACTACCAGCAGAACACCC
CCATCGGCGACGGCCCCGTGCTGCTGCCCGACAACCACTACCTGAGCACCCAGTCCGCCCTGAGCAAAGA
CCCCAACGAGAAGCGCGATCACATGGTCCTGCTGGAGTTCGTGACCGCCGCCGGGATCACTCTCGGCATG
GACGAGCTGTACAAGTAAAGCGGCCGCGACTCTAGATCATAATCAGCCATACCACATTTGTAGAGGTTTT
ACTTGCTTTAAAAAACCTCCCACACCTCCCCCTGAACCTGAAACATAAAATGAATGCAATTGTTGTTGTT
AACTTGTTTATTGCAGCTTATAATGGTTACAAATAAAGCAATAGCATCACAAATTTCACAAATAAAGCAT
TTTTTTCACTGCATTCTAGTTGTGGTTTGTCCAAACTCATCAATGTATCTTAAGGCGTAAATTGTAAGCG
TTAATATTTTGTTAAAATTCGCGTTAAATTTTTGTTAAATCAGCTCATTTTTTAACCAATAGGCCGAAAT
CGGCAAAATCCCTTATAAATCAAAAGAATAGACCGAGATAGGGT
[37 nt withheld, positions 2790-2826]
AAAGAACGTGGACTCCAACGTCAAAGG
[49 nt withheld, positions 2854-2902]
T
[91 nt withheld, positions 2904-2994]
G
[124 nt withheld, positions 2996-3119]
CAGGTGGCACTTTTCGGGGAAATGTGCGCGGAACCCCTATTTGTTTATTTTTCTAAATACATTCAAATAT
GTATCCGCTCATGAGACAATAACCCTGATAAATGCTTCAATAATATTGAAAAAGGAAGAGTCCTGAGGCG
GAAAGAACCAGCTGTGGAATGTGTGTCAGTTAGGGTGTGGAAAGTCCCCAGGCTCCCCAGCAGGCAGAAG
TATGCAAAGCATGCATCTCAATTAGTCAGCAACCAGGTGTGGAAAGTCCCCAGGCTCCCCAGCAGGCAGA
AGTATGCAAAGCATGCATCTCAATTAGTCAGCAACCATAGTCCCGCCCCTAACTCCGCCCATCCCGCCCC
TAACTCCGCCCAGTTCCGCCCATTCTCCGCCCCATGGCTGACTAATTTTTTTTATTTATGCAGAGGCCGA
GGCCGCCTCGGCCTCTGAGCTATTCCAGAAGTAGTGAGGAGGCTTTTTTGGAGGCCTAGGCTTTTGCAAA
GATCGATCAAGAGACAGGATGAGGATCGTTTCGCATGATTGAACAAGATGGATTGCACGCAGGTTCTCCG
GCCGCTTGGGTGGAGAGGCTATTCGGCTATGACTGGGCACAACAGACAATCGGCTGCTCTGATGCCGCCG
TGTTCCGGCTGTCAGCGCAGGGGCGCCCGGTTCTTTTTGTCAAGACCGACCTGTCCGGTGCCCTGAATGA
ACTGCAAGACGAGGCAGCGCGGCTATCGTGGCTGGCCACGACGGGCGTTCCTTGCGCAGCTGTGCTCGAC
GTTGTCACTGAAGCGGGAAGGGACTGGCTGCTATTGGGCGAAGTGCCGGGGCAGGATCTCCTGTCATCTC
ACCTTGCTCCTGCCGAGAAAGTATCCATCATGGCTGATGCAATGCGGCGGCTGCATACGCTTGATCCGGC
TACCTGCCCATTCGACCACCAAGCGAAACATCGCATCGAGCGAGCACGTACTCGGATGGAAGCCGGTCTT
GTCGATCAGGATGATCTGGACGAAGAGCATCAGGGGCTCGCGCCAGCCGAACTGTTCGCCAGGCTCAAGG
CGAGCATGCCCGACGGCGAGGATCTCGTCGTGACCCATGGCGATGCCTGCTTGCCGAATATCATGGTGGA
AAATGGCCGCTTTTCTGGATTCATCGACTGTGGCCGGCTGGGTGTGGCGGACCGCTATCAGGACATAGCG
TTGGCTACCCGTGATATTGCTGAAGAGCTTGGCGGCGAATGGGCTGACCGCTTCCTCGTGCTTTACGGTA
TCGCCGCTCCCGATTCGCAGCGCATCGCCTTCTATCGCCTTCTTGACGAGTTCTTCTGAGCGGGACTCTG
GGGTTCGAAATGACCGACCAAGCGACGCCCAACCTGCCATCACGAGATTTCGATTCCACCGCCGCCTTCT
ATGAAAGGTTGGGCTTCGGAATCGTTTTCCGGGACGCCGGCTGGATGATCCTCCAGCGCGGGGATCTCAT
GCTGGAGTTCTTCGCCCACCCTAGGGGGAGGCTAACTGAAACACGGAAGGAGACAATACCGGAAGGAACC
CGCGCTATGACGGCAATAAAAAGACAGAATAAAACGCACGGTGTTGGGTCGTTTGTTCATAAACGCGGGG
TTCGGTCCCAGGGCTGGCACTCTGTCGATACCCCACCGAGACCCCATTGGGGCCAATACGCCCGCGTTTC
TTCCTTTTCCCCACCCCACCCCCCAAGTTCGGGTGAAGGCCCAGGGCTCGCAGCCAACGTCGGGGCGGCA
GGCCCTGCCATAGCCTCAGGTTACTCATATATACTTTAGATTGATTTAAAACTTCATTTTTAATTTAAAA
GGATCTAGGTGAAGATCCTTTTTGATAATCTCATGACCAAAATCCCTTAACGTGAGTTTTCGTTCCACTG
AGCGTCAGACCCCGTAGAAAAGATCAAAGGATCTTCTTGAGATCCTTTTTTTCTGCGCGTAATCTGCTGC
TTGCAAACAAAAAAACCACCGCTACCAGCGGTGGTTTGTTTGCCGGATCAAGAGCTACCAACTCTTTTTC
CGAAGGTAACTGGCTTCAGCAGAGCGCAGATACCAAATACTGTTCTTCTAGTGTAGCCGTAGTTAGGCCA
CCACTTCAAGAACTCTGTAGCACCGCCTACATACCTCGCTCTGCTAATCCTGTTACCAGTGGCTGCTGCC
AGTGGCGATAAGTCGTGTCTTACCGGGTTGGACTCAAGACGATAGTTACCGGATAAGGCGCAGCGGTCGG
GCTGAACGGGGGGTTCGTGCACACAGCCCAGCTTGGAGCGAACGACCTACACCGAACTGAGATACCTACA
GCGTGAGCTATGAGAAAGCGCCACGCTTCCCGAAGGGAGAAAGGCGGACAGGTATCCGGTAAGCGGCAGG
GTCGGAACAGGAGAGCGCACGAGGGAGCTTCCAGGGGGAAACGCCTGGTATCTTTATAGTCCTGTCGGGT
TTCGCCACCTCTGACTTGAGCGTCGATTTTTGTGATGCTCGTCAGGGGGGCGGAGCCTATGGAAAAACGC
CAGCAACGCGGCCTTTTTACGGTTCCTGGCCTTTTGCTGGCCTTTTGCTCACATGTTCTTTCCTGCGTTA
TCCCCTGATTCTGTGGATAACCGTATTACCGCCATGCAT
Features (pLannotate 1.2.2; 17 found; start..end, strand, type, name):
     61..364     +  enhancer       CMV enhancer: human cytomegalovirus immediate early enhancer
    365..568     +  promoter       CMV promoter: human cytomegalovirus (CMV) immediate early promoter
    591..618     +  misc_feature   MCS (fragment): multiple cloning site
    619..1065    +  CDS            CALM1 (sequence withheld): CALM1_HUMAN - Also known as CALM, CAM, CAM1. Experimental evidence at protein level: Swiss-Prot protein existence level 1. (Microbial infection) Required for Legionella pneumophila SidJ glutamylase activity. From Homo sapiens (Human).
   1069..1105    +  misc_feature   MCS (fragment): multiple cloning site
   1107..1693    +  misc_feature   IRES2: internal ribosome entry site (IRES) of the encephalomyocarditis virus (EMCV)
   1694..2413    +  CDS            EGFP: the original enhanced GFP (Yang et al., 1996) mammalian codon-optimized
   2430..2513    +  CDS            large T antigen (fragment): large T antigen from SV40 (simian virus 40)
   2536..2657    +  polyA_signal   SV40 poly(A) signal: SV40 polyadenylation signal
   2691..3119    -  rep_origin     f1 ori (sequence partly withheld): f1 bacteriophage origin of replication; arrow indicates direction of (+) strand synthesis
   3146..3250    +  promoter       AmpR promoter: bla
   3252..3609    +  promoter       SV40 promoter: SV40 enhancer and early promoter
   3644..4438    +  CDS            NeoR/KanR: aminoglycoside phosphotransferase from Tn5; aph(3')-II (or nptII); confers resistance to neomycin, kanamycin, and G418 (Geneticin®)
   4459..4611    +  CDS            ble (fragment): BLE_KLEPN - Experimental evidence at protein level: Swiss-Prot protein existence level 1. Binding protein with a strong affinity to the bleomycin family of antibiotics. Binds to CL990; an antimitotic-antibiotic compound. From Klebsiella pneumoniae.
   4670..4717    +  polyA_signal   HSV TK poly(A) signal: herpes simplex virus thymidine kinase polyadenylation signal (Cole and Stacy, 1985)
   4808..4824    -  polyA_signal   bGH poly(A) signal (fragment): bovine growth hormone polyadenylation signal
   5046..5634    +  rep_origin     ori: high-copy-number ColE1/pMB1/pBR322/pUC origin of replication
