[The description below was written by a language model from this plasmid's Addgene catalogue record and pLannotate feature annotations shown in this document.]
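Description:
CaM/pIRES2-eGFP is a mammalian expression plasmid of about 5.7 kb, built on the Clontech pIRES2-eGFP backbone and carrying a calmodulin coding sequence recorded as Xenopus laevis calm2. The insert was placed in the multiple cloning site by ligation-independent cloning, and remnants of the site flank it on both sides. Automated annotation labels the open reading frame as human CALM1. This most likely reflects the extreme conservation of the calmodulin protein across vertebrates rather than a conflict with the catalogue entry. No epitope or purification tag is recorded on the insert.

Expression is driven by the human cytomegalovirus immediate-early enhancer and promoter, which produce a single bicistronic transcript. Calmodulin is translated from the first cistron. An encephalomyocarditis virus IRES then directs independent translation of EGFP from the same mRNA, and the transcript ends at an SV40 polyadenylation signal. Green fluorescence therefore marks transfected cells that are also expressing untagged calmodulin, without fusing anything to it. This suits the stated purpose of electrophysiology in HEK cells, where fluorescent cells can be picked for recording. The associated work concerns calmodulin regulation of Kv7 channels.

For propagation, the plasmid has a high-copy ColE1/pUC-type origin and an f1 origin for single-stranded DNA production. A Tn5 aminoglycoside phosphotransferase (NeoR/KanR) cassette lies behind tandem bacterial (bla) and SV40 early promoters and is terminated by an HSV TK polyadenylation signal. It gives kanamycin resistance in E. coli and could allow G418 selection in mammalian cells. The short large T antigen, ble and bGH poly(A) fragments in the annotation appear to be incidental backbone matches rather than functional elements.
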