Addgene plasmid #111499: CaM/pIRES2-eGFP
Purpose: Electrophysiology in HEK cell
Depositing lab: Dan Minor. Depositing organization: University of California, San Francisco (UCSF). Publication: A Calmodulin C-Lobe Ca(2+)-Dependent Switch Governs Kv7 Channel Function. Chang A, Abderemane-Ali F, Hura GL, Rossen ND, Gate RE, Minor DL Jr.. Neuron. 2018 Feb 21;97(4):836-852.e6. doi: 10.1016/j.neuron.2018.01.035. Epub 2018 Feb 8. PubMed 29429937.
Backbone
  Vector backbone: pIRES2-eGFP
  Backbone manufacturer: Clontech
  Vector type: Mammalian Expression
Growth in bacteria
  Bacterial resistance: Kanamycin, 50 μg/mL
  Growth temperature: 37°C
  Growth strain: DH5alpha
  Copy number: High Copy
Gene/Insert
  Gene/Insert name: calmodulin [Xenopus laevis]
  Species: X. laevis (frog)
  Entrez Gene: calm2 (a.k.a. XELAEV_18026129mg, calm1, calm2-a, calm2-b, cam)
  Cloning method: Ligation Independent Cloning
  Sequencing primers: 5′ CMV Forward
Terms and licenses: Academic/Nonprofit Terms; Industry Terms: Not Available to Industry
How to cite: CaM/pIRES2-eGFP was a gift from Dan Minor (Addgene plasmid # 111499 ; http://n2t.net/addgene:111499 ; RRID:Addgene_111499)
